Addgene plasmid #42334: N1-p18-EGFP
Depositing lab: David Sabatini. Depositing organization: Whitehead Institute for Biomedical Research. Publication: Ragulator Is a GEF for the Rag GTPases that Signal Amino Acid Levels to mTORC1. Bar-Peled L, Schweitzer LD, Zoncu R, Sabatini DM. Cell. 2012 Sep 14;150(6):1196-208. doi: 10.1016/j.cell.2012.07.032. PubMed 22980980.
Backbone
  Vector backbone: pEGFP-N1
  Backbone manufacturer: Clontech
  Backbone size w/o insert (bp): 4733
  Vector type: Mammalian Expression
  Selectable markers: Neomycin (select with G418)
Growth in bacteria
  Bacterial resistance: Kanamycin, 50 μg/mL
  Growth temperature: 37°C
  Growth strain: DH5alpha
  Copy number: Unknown
Gene/Insert
  Gene/Insert name: p18 (alt names: LAMTOR1; late endosomal/lysosomal adaptor, MAPK and MTOR activator 1)
  Species: H. sapiens (human)
  GenBank ID: NM_017907.2 NP_060377.1
  Entrez Gene: LAMTOR1 (a.k.a. C11orf59, PDRO, Ragulator1, p18, p27RF-Rho)
  Promoter: CMV
  Tag / fusion protein: EGFP (C terminal on backbone)
  Cloning method: Restriction Enzyme; 5′ cloning site EcoRI (not destroyed); 3′ cloning site AgeI (not destroyed)
  Sequencing primers: 5′ CMV-F; 3′ EGFP-N; SV40-pA-R
Terms and licenses: Academic/Nonprofit Terms; Industry Terms: Not Available to Industry
How to cite: N1-p18-EGFP was a gift from David Sabatini (Addgene plasmid # 42334 ; http://n2t.net/addgene:42334 ; RRID:Addgene_42334)
