[The description below was written by a language model from this plasmid's Addgene catalogue record.]
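Description:
N1-p18-EGFP is a mammalian expression plasmid built on the Clontech pEGFP-N1 backbone (4733 bp without insert), designed for transfection into cultured mammalian cells. It is propagated in E. coli under kanamycin selection. The same resistance cassette provides neomycin resistance in mammalian cells, so stable transfectants can be selected with G418. The record gives the copy number as unknown and includes no feature table, so the origins of replication and other backbone elements are not itemised here.

The insert is the human p18 coding sequence, also known as LAMTOR1 (late endosomal/lysosomal adaptor, MAPK and MTOR activator 1). It was cloned between the EcoRI and AgeI sites of the polylinker, and both sites are retained. Transcription is driven by the CMV promoter, a strong constitutive promoter in most mammalian cell types. Because the N1 configuration places the cloning site upstream of the fluorescent protein, p18 is expressed with EGFP fused to its C terminus, leaving the N terminus of p18 free. The listing of an SV40 polyA reverse sequencing primer suggests that an SV40 polyadenylation signal lies downstream of the fusion.

p18/LAMTOR1 is a component of the Ragulator complex, and the plasmid comes from work characterising Ragulator as a guanine nucleotide exchange factor for the Rag GTPases, which signal amino acid levels to mTORC1. The record does not state a specific application. An EGFP fusion of this kind is typically used to visualise the subcellular localisation of the protein in live or fixed cells, or to follow its expression through the fluorescent tag.
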