>Addgene plasmid #42334 | N1-p18-EGFP | addgene partial sequence | sequence record 57985 | CMV-F 5'-CGCAAATGGGCGGTAGGCGTG-3'
CTATATAAGCAGAGCTGGTTTAGTGAACCGTCAGATCCGCTAGCGCTACCGGACTCAGATCTCGAGCTCA
AGCTTCGAATTCGCCACCATGGGGTGCTGCTACAGCAGCGAGAACGAGGACTCGGACCAGGACCGAGAGG
AGCGGAAGCTGCTGCTGGACCCTAGCAGCCCCCCTACCAAAGCTCTCAATGGAGCCGAGCCCAACTACCA
CAGCCTGCCTTCCGCTCGCACTGATGAGCAGGCCCTGCTCTCTTCCATCCTTGCCAAGACAGCCAGCAAC
ATCATTGATGTGTCTGCTGCAGACTCACAGGGCATGGAGCAGCATGAGTACATGGACCGTGCCAGGCAGT
ACAGCACCCGCTTGGCTGTGCTGAGCAGCAGCCTGACCCATTGGAAGAAGCTGCCACCGCTGCCGTCTCT
TACCAGCCAGCCCCACCAAGTGCTGGCCAGTGAGCCCATCCCGTTCTCTGATTTGCAGCAGGTCTCCAGG
ATAGCTGCTTATGCCTACAGTGCACTTTCTCAGATCCGTGTGGACGCAAAAGAGGAGCTGGTTGTACAGT
TTGGGATCCCACCACCGGTCGCCACCATGGTGAGCAAGGGCGAGGAGCTGTTCACCGGGGTGGTGCCCAT
CCTGGTCGAGCTGGACGGCGACGTAAACGGCCACAAGTTCAGCGTGTCCGGCGAGGGCGAGGGCGATGCC
ACCTACGGCAAGCTGACCCTGAAGTTCATCTGCACCACCGGCAAGCTGCCCGTGCCCTGGCCCACCCTCG
TGACCACCCTGACCTACGGCGTGCAGTGCTTCAGCCGCTACCCCGACCACATGAAGCAGCACGACTTCTT
CAAGTCCGCCATGCCCGAAGGCTACGTCCAGGAGCGCACCATCTTCTTCAAGGACGACGGCAACTACAAG
ACCCGCGCCGAGGTGAAGTTCGAGGGCGACACCCTGGTGAACCGCATC
